>Addgene plasmid #221328 | pRetroX-TRE3G-YopE | addgene full sequence | sequence record 439197 | Addgene NGS Result
GGATCCGCCACCATGGACTACAAAGACGATGACGACAAGATGAAAATCAGTTCTTTCATTAGCACTAGCC
TTCCTCTGCCAGCCTCAGTCTCTGGGTCAAGTAGCGTAGGGGAAATGTCCGGTCGATCCGTGAGTCAGCA
AAAGAGCGATCAGTACGCTAACAATCTGGCAGGGCGGACTGAGTCACCACAGGGGTCATCACTCGCCAGT
CGGATAATTGAACGCCTGTCTAGCATGGCACATAGTGTAATTGGTTTCATACAACGAATGTTCAGCGAGG
GTAGCCACAAGCCTGTCGTAACACCTGCACTCACTCCCGCTCAAATGCCCTCTCCAACATCTTTCTCTGA
TTCCATCAAGCAACTTGCTGCCGAAACACTCCCAAAATATATGCAGCAACTGTCTTCCCTTGATGCTGAG
ACTCTCCAAAAGAATCACGATCAATTTGCAACCGGTTCAGGCCCTCTCCGAGGGAGTATTACCCAATGTC
AAGGTCTCATGCAGTTCTGCGGGGGAGAACTTCAAGCTGAGGCCAGTGCCATATTGAACACCCCCGTATG
CGGAATCCCTTTCTCCCAATGGGGAACTGTCGGGGGAGCCGCTTCCGCATACGTGGCAAGCGGCGTCGAT
CTGACTCAGGCTGCTAACGAAATAAAGGGTCTTGGACAGCAAATGCAGCAGCTTTTGTCTCTGATGTGAT
AAGAATTCTACCGGGTAGGGGAGGCGCTTTTCCCAAGGCAGTCTGGAGCATGCGCTTTAGCAGCCCCGCT
GGGCACTTGGCGCTACACAAGTGGCCTCTGGCCTCGCACACATTCCACATCCACCGGTAGGCGCCAACCG
GCTCCGTTCTTTGGTGGCCCCTTCGCGCCACCTTCTACTCCTCCCCTAGTCAGGAAGTTCCCCCCCGCCC
CGCAGCTCGCGTCGTGCAGGACGTGACAAATGGAAGTAGCACGTCTCACTAGTCTCGTGCAGATGGACAG
CACCGCTGAGCAATGGAAGCGGGTAGGCCTTTGGGGCAGCGGCCAATAGCAGCTTTGCTCCTTCGCTTTC
TGGGCTCAGAGGCTGGGAAGGGGTGGGTCCGGGGGCGGGCTCAGGGGCGGGCTCAGGGGCGGGGCGGGCG
CCCGAAGGTCCTCCGGAGGCCCGGCATTCTGCACGCTTCAAAAGCGCACGTCTGCCGCGCTGTTCTCCTC
TTCCTCATCTCCGGGCCTTTCGACCTGCAGCCCAAGCTTACCATGACCGAGTACAAGCCCACGGTGCGCC
TCGCCACCCGCGACGACGTCCCCAGGGCCGTACGCACCCTCGCCGCCGCGTTCGCCGACTACCCCGCCAC
GCGCCACACCGTCGATCCGGACCGCCACATCGAGCGGGTCACCGAGCTGCAAGAACTCTTCCTCACGCGC
GTCGGGCTCGACATCGGCAAGGTGTGGGTCGCGGACGACGGCGCCGCGGTGGCGGTCTGGACCACGCCGG
AGAGCGTCGAAGCGGGGGCGGTGTTCGCCGAGATCGGCCCGCGCATGGCCGAGTTGAGCGGTTCCCGGCT
GGCCGCGCAGCAACAGATGGAAGGCCTCCTGGCGCCGCACCGGCCCAAGGAGCCCGCGTGGTTCCTGGCC
ACCGTCGGCGTCTCGCCCGACCACCAGGGCAAGGGTCTGGGCAGCGCCGTCGTGCTCCCCGGAGTGGAGG
CGGCCGAGCGCGCCGGGGTGCCCGCCTTCCTGGAGACCTCCGCGCCCCGCAACCTCCCCTTCTACGAGCG
GCTCGGCTTCACCGTCACCGCCGACGTCGAGGTGCCCGAAGGACCGCGCACCTGGTGCATGACCCGCAAG
CCCGGTGCCTGACGCCCGCCCCACGACCCGCAGCGCCCGACCGAAAGGAGCGCACGACCCCATGCATCGG
CGTCTCGAGATATCAGTGGTCCAGGCTCTAGTTTTGACTCAACAATATCACCAGCTGAAGCCTATAGAGT
ACGAGCCATAGATAAAATAAAAGATTTTATTTAGTCTCCAGAAAAAGGGGGGAATGAAAGACCCCACCTG
TAGGTTTGGCAAGCTAGCTTAAGTAACGCCATTTTGCAAGGCATGGAAAAATACATAACTGAGAATAGAG
AAGTTCAGATCAAGGTCAGGAACAGATGGAACAGGGTCGACCCTAGAGAACCATCAGATGTTTCCAGGGT
GCCCCAAGGACCTGAAATGACCCTGTGCCTTATTTGAACTAACCAATCAGTTCGCTTCTCGCTTCTGTTC
GCGCGCTTCTGCTCCCCGAGCTCAATAAAAGAGCCCACAACCCCTCACTCGGGGCGCCAGTCCTCCGATT
GACTGAGTCGCCCGGGTACCCGTGTATCCAATAAACCCTCTTGCAGTTGCATCCGACTTGTGGTCTCGCT
GTTCCTTGGGAGGGTCTCCTCTGAGTGATTGACTACCCGTCAGCGGGGGTCTTTCATTTGGGGGCTCGTC
CGGGATCGGGAGACCCCTGCCCAGGGACCACCGACCCACCACCGGGAGGTAAGCTGGCTGCCTCGCGCGT
TTCGGTGATGACGGTGAAAACCTCTGACACATGCAGCTCCCGGAGACGGTCACAGCTTGTCTGTAAGCGG
ATGCCGGGAGCAGACAAGCCCGTCAGGGCGCGTCAGCGGGTGTTGGCGGGTGTCGGGGCGCAGCCATGAC
CCAGTCACGTAGCGATAGCGGAGTGTAGATCCGGCTGTGGAATGTGTGTCAGTTAGGGTGTGGAAAGTCC
CCAGGCTCCCCAGCAGGCAGAAGTATGCAAAGCATGCATCTCAATTAGTCAGCAACCAGGTGTGGAAAGT
CCCCAGGCTCCCCAGCAGGCAGAAGTATGCAAAGCATGCATCTCAATTAGTCAGCAACCATAGTCCCGCC
CCTAACTCCGCCCATCCCGCCCCTAACTCCGCCCAGTTCCGCCCATTCTCCGCCCCATGGCTGACTAATT
TTTTTTATTTATGCAGAGGCCGAGGCCGCCTCGGCCTCTGAGCTATTCCAGAAGTAGTGAGGAGGCTTTT
TTGGAGGCCTAGGCTTTTGCAAAAAGCTTACTGGCTTAACTATGCGGCATCAGAGCAGATTGTACTGAGA
GTGCACCATATGCGGTGTGAAATACCGCACAGATGCGTAAGGAGAAAATACCGCATCAGGCGCTCTTCCG
CTTCCTCGCTCACTGACTCGCTGCGCTCGGTCGTTCGGCTGCGGCGAGCGGTATCAGCTCACTCAAAGGC
GGTAATACGGTTATCCACAGAATCAGGGGATAACGCAGGAAAGAACATGTGAGCAAAAGGCCAGCAAAAG
GCCAGGAACCGTAAAAAGGCCGCGTTGCTGGCGTTTTTCCATAGGCTCCGCCCCCCTGACGAGCATCACA
AAAATCGACGCTCAAGTCAGAGGTGGCGAAACCCGACAGGACTATAAAGATACCAGGCGTTTCCCCCTGG
AAGCTCCCTCGTGCGCTCTCCTGTTCCGACCCTGCCGCTTACCGGATACCTGTCCGCCTTTCTCCCTTCG
GGAAGCGTGGCGCTTTCTCATAGCTCACGCTGTAGGTATCTCAGTTCGGTGTAGGTCGTTCGCTCCAAGC
TGGGCTGTGTGCACGAACCCCCCGTTCAGCCCGACCGCTGCGCCTTATCCGGTAACTATCGTCTTGAGTC
CAACCCGGTAAGACACGACTTATCGCCACTGGCAGCAGCCACTGGTAACAGGATTAGCAGAGCGAGGTAT
GTAGGCGGTGCTACAGAGTTCTTGAAGTGGTGGCCTAACTACGGCTACACTAGAAGGACAGTATTTGGTA
TCTGCGCTCTGCTGAAGCCAGTTACCTTCGGAAAAAGAGTTGGTAGCTCTTGATCCGGCAAACAAACCAC
CGCTGGTAGCGGTGGTTTTTTTGTTTGCAAGCAGCAGATTACGCGCAGAAAAAAAGGATCTCAAGAAGAT
CCTTTGATCTTTTCTACGGGGTCTGACGCTCAGTGGAACGAAAACTCACGTTAAGGGATTTTGGTCATGA
GATTATCAAAAAGGATCTTCACCTAGATCCTTTTAAATTAAAAATGAAGTTTTAAATCAATCTAAAGTAT
ATATGAGTAAACTTGGTCTGACAGTTACCAATGCTTAATCAGTGAGGCACCTATCTCAGCGATCTGTCTA
TTTCGTTCATCCATAGTTGCCTGACTCCCCGTCGTGTAGATAACTACGATACGGGAGGGCTTACCATCTG
GCCCCAGTGCTGCAATGATACCGCGAGACCCACGCTCACCGGCTCCAGATTTATCAGCAATAAACCAGCC
AGCCGGAAGGGCCGAGCGCAGAAGTGGTCCTGCAACTTTATCCGCCTCCATCCAGTCTATTAATTGTTGC
CGGGAAGCTAGAGTAAGTAGTTCGCCAGTTAATAGTTTGCGCAACGTTGTTGCCATTGCTGCAGGCATCG
TGGTGTCACGCTCGTCGTTTGGTATGGCTTCATTCAGCTCCGGTTCCCAACGATCAAGGCGAGTTACATG
ATCCCCCATGTTGTGCAAAAAAGCGGTTAGCTCCTTCGGTCCTCCGATCGTTGTCAGAAGTAAGTTGGCC
GCAGTGTTATCACTCATGGTTATGGCAGCACTGCATAATTCTCTTACTGTCATGCCATCCGTAAGATGCT
TTTCTGTGACTGGTGAGTACTCAACCAAGTCATTCTGAGAATAGTGTATGCGGCGACCGAGTTGCTCTTG
CCCGGCGTCAACACGGGATAATACCGCGCCACATAGCAGAACTTTAAAAGTGCTCATCATTGGAAAACGT
TCTTCGGGGCGAAAACTCTCAAGGATCTTACCGCTGTTGAGATCCAGTTCGATGTAACCCACTCGTGCAC
CCAACTGATCTTCAGCATCTTTTACTTTCACCAGCGTTTCTGGGTGAGCAAAAACAGGAAGGCAAAATGC
CGCAAAAAAGGGAATAAGGGCGACACGGAAATGTTGAATACTCATACTCTTCCTTTTTCAATATTATTGA
AGCATTTATCAGGGTTATTGTCTCATGAGCGGATACATATTTGAATGTATTTAGAAAAATAAACAAATAG
GGGTTCCGCGCACATTTCCCCGAAAAGTGCCACCTGACGTCTAAGAAACCATTATTATCATGACATTAAC
CTATAAAAATAGGCGTATCACGAGGCCCTTTCGTCTTCAAGAATTAGCTTGGCCATTGCATACGTTGTAT
CCATATCATAATATGTACATTTATATTGGCTCATGTCCAACATTACCGCCATGTTGACATTGATTATTGA
CTAGTTATTAATAGTAATCAATTACGGGGTCATTAGTTCATAGCCCATATATGGAGTTCCGCGTTACATA
ACTTACGGTAAATGGCCCGCCTGGCTGACCGCCCAACGACCCCCGCCCATTGACGTCAATAATGACGTAT
GTTCCCATAGTAACGCCAATAGGGACTTTCCATTGACGTCAATGGGTGGAGTATTTACGGTAAACTGCCC
ACTTGGCAGTACATCAAGTGTATCATATGCCAAGTACGCCCCCTATTGACGTCAATGACGGTAAATGGCC
CGCCTGGCATTATGCCCAGTACATGACCTTATGGGACTTTCCTACTTGGCAGTACATCTACGTATTAGTC
ATCGCTATTACCATGGTGATGCGGTTTTGGCAGTACATCAATGGGCGTGGATAGCGGTTTGACTCACGGG
GATTTCCAAGTCTCCACCCCATTGACGTCAATGGGAGTTTGTTTTGGCACCAAAATCAACGGGACTTTCC
AAAATGTCGTAACAACTCCGCCCCATTGACGCAAATGGGCGGTAGGCGTGTACGGTGGGAGGTCTATATA
AGCAGAGCTCAATAAAAGAGCCCACAACCCCTCACTCGGCGCGCCAGTCTTCCGATAGACTGCGTCGCCC
GGGTACCCGTATTCCCAATAAAGCCTCTTGCTGTTTGCATCCGAATCGTGGTCTCGCTGTTCCTTGGGAG
GGTCTCCTCTGAGTGATTGACTACCCACGACGGGGGTCTTTCATTTGGGGGCTCGTCCGGGATTTGGAGA
CCCCTGCCCAGGGACCACCGACCCACCACCGGGAGGTAAGCTGGCCAGCAACTTATCTGTGTCTGTCCGA
TTGTCTAGTGTCTATGTTTGATGTTATGCGCCTGCGTCTGTACTAGTTAGCTAACTAGCTCTGTATCTGG
CGGACCCGTGGTGGAACTGACGAGTTCTGAACACCCGGCCGCAACCCTGGGAGACGTCCCAGGGACTTTG
GGGGCCGTTTTTGTGGCCCGACCTGAGGAAGGGAGTCGATGTGGAATCCGACCCCGTCAGGATATGTGGT
TCTGGTAGGAGACGAGAACCTAAAACAGTTCCCGCCTCCGTCTGAATTTTTGCTTTCGGTTTGGAACCGA
AGCCGCGCGTCTTGTCTGCTGCAGCGCTGCAGCATCGTTCTGTGTTGTCTCTGTCTGACTGTGTTTCTGT
ATTTGTCTGAAAATTAGGGCCAGACTGTTACCACTCCCTTAAGTTTGACCTTAGGTCACTGGAAAGATGT
CGAGCGGATCGCTCACAACCAGTCGGTAGATGTCAAGAAGAGACGTTGGGTTACCTTCTGCTCTGCAGAA
TGGCCAACCTTTAACGTCGGATGGCCGCGAGACGGCACCTTTAACCGAGACCTCATCACCCAGGTTAAGA
TCAAGGTCTTTTCACCTGGCCCGCATGGACACCCAGACCAGGTCCCCTACATCGTGACCTGGGAAGCCTT
GGCTTTTGACCCCCCTCCCTGGGTCAAGCCCTTTGTACACCCTAAGCCTCCGCCTCCTCTTCCTCCATCC
GCCCCGTCTCTCCCCCTTGAACCTCCTCGTTCGACCCCGCCTCGATCCTCCCTTTATCCAGCCCTCACTC
CTTCTCTAGGCGCCGGAATTGAAGATCTCGATGAGGCCCTTTCGTCTTCACTCGAGTTTACTCCCTATCA
GTGATAGAGAACGTATGAAGAGTTTACTCCCTATCAGTGATAGAGAACGTATGCAGACTTTACTCCCTAT
CAGTGATAGAGAACGTATAAGGAGTTTACTCCCTATCAGTGATAGAGAACGTATGACCAGTTTACTCCCT
ATCAGTGATAGAGAACGTATCTACAGTTTACTCCCTATCAGTGATAGAGAACGTATATCCAGTTTACTCC
CTATCAGTGATAGAGAACGTATGTCGAGGTAGGCGTGTACGGTGGGCGCCTATAAAAGCAGAGCTCGTTT
AGTGAACCGTCAGATCGCCTGGAGCAATTCCACAACACTTTTGTCTTATACTT
Features (pLannotate 1.2.2; 19 found; start..end, strand, type, name):
     15..35      +  CDS            3xFLAG (fragment): three tandem FLAG® epitope tags
     40..696     +  CDS            yopE: YOPE_YEREN - Also known as yop25. Experimental evidence at transcript level: Swiss-Prot protein existence level 2. Essential virulence determinant; cytotoxic effector, involved in resistance to phagocytosis. From Yersinia enterocolitica.
    713..1212    +  promoter       PGK promoter: mouse phosphoglycerate kinase 1 promoter
   1233..1832    +  CDS            PuroR: puromycin N-acetyltransferase; pac from Streptomyces alboniger; confers resistance to puromycin
   1899..1971    +  CDS            env (fragment): murine leukemia virus gPr80 envelope polyprotein precursor; env; proteolytically cleaved into gp70SU and p15TM subunits
   2013..2438    +  LTR            3' LTR (ΔU3): self-inactivating 3' long terminal repeat (LTR) from Moloney murine leukemia virus
   2507..2547    +  CDS            rop (fragment): Rop protein, which maintains plasmids at low copy number; rop
   2649..2687    +  misc_feature   bom (fragment): basis of mobility region from pBR322
   2704..3033    +  promoter       SV40 promoter: SV40 enhancer and early promoter
   3039..3140    +  misc_feature   bom (fragment): basis of mobility region from pBR322
   3326..3914    -  rep_origin     ori: high-copy-number ColE1/pMB1/pBR322/pUC origin of replication
   4085..4945    -  CDS            AmpR: β-lactamase; bla; confers resistance to ampicillin, carbenicillin, and related antibiotics
   4946..5050    -  promoter       AmpR promoter: bla
   5236..5615    +  enhancer       CMV enhancer: human cytomegalovirus immediate early enhancer
   5616..5819    +  promoter       CMV promoter: human cytomegalovirus (CMV) immediate early promoter
   5820..5995    +  LTR            5' LTR (truncated): truncated long terminal repeat from Moloney murine sarcoma virus
   6117..6391    +  misc_feature   MESV Ψ (fragment): packaging signal of murine embryonic stem cell virus
   6458..6874    +  CDS            gag (truncated): truncated Moloney murine leukemia virus (MMLV) gag gene lacking the start codon
   6914..7263    +  promoter       TRE3GV promoter: 3rd-generation Tet-responsive promoter that can be activated by binding of Tet-On® 3G, optimized for retroviral and lentiviral vectors
