[The description below was written by a language model from this plasmid's Addgene catalogue record and pLannotate feature annotations shown in this document.]
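Description:
pRetroX-TRE3G-YopE is a self-inactivating gammaretroviral transfer plasmid built on the pRetroX-TRE3G backbone, designed for doxycycline-inducible expression of the Yersinia enterocolitica effector YopE in mammalian cells after retroviral transduction. In bacteria it is maintained through a high-copy ColE1/pUC-type origin and selected with ampicillin via the β-lactamase gene.

The viral genome is transcribed in packaging cells from a hybrid 5′ element in which the CMV enhancer and promoter are fused to a truncated murine LTR. This is followed by a Ψ packaging signal and a truncated gag segment lacking its start codon, which together promote encapsidation of the RNA. Downstream sits the TRE3GV promoter, a third-generation Tet-responsive promoter optimized for retroviral and lentiviral contexts. It is largely silent until bound by the Tet-On 3G transactivator in the presence of doxycycline, and that transactivator is not encoded on this plasmid, so it must be supplied separately. TRE3GV drives the YopE coding sequence, cloned between BamHI and EcoRI sites and carrying an N-terminal FLAG epitope for detection (annotated as a fragment of a 3xFLAG element). A mouse PGK promoter then constitutively expresses puromycin N-acetyltransferase, allowing selection of transduced cells. The cassette ends in a U3-deleted 3′ LTR, which inactivates LTR-driven transcription after integration and so limits interference with the inducible promoter. An SV40 enhancer/early promoter element lies in the plasmid backbone outside the viral unit.

Because YopE is a cytotoxic virulence factor involved in resistance to phagocytosis, tightly regulated induction is useful for establishing stable cell lines and then switching on the effector to study its effects on host cells.
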