Addgene plasmid #221328: pRetroX-TRE3G-YopE
Purpose: Dox-inducible expression of YopE in mammalian cells by retroviral transduction
Depositing lab: Jonathan Kagan. Depositing organization: Boston Children's Hospital. Publication: pLxIS-containing domains are biochemically flexible regulators of interferons and metabolism. Landau LM, Chaudhary N, Tien YC, Rogozinska M, Joshi S, Yao C, Crowley J, Hullahalli K, Campbell IW, Waldor MK, Haigis M, Kagan JC. Mol Cell. 2024 Jul 11;84(13):2436-2454.e10. doi: 10.1016/j.molcel.2024.05.030. Epub 2024 Jun 25. PubMed 38925114.
Backbone
  Vector backbone: pRetroX-TRE3G
  Vector type: Retroviral
Growth in bacteria
  Bacterial resistance: Ampicillin, 100 μg/mL
  Growth temperature: 37°C
  Growth strain: NEB Stable
  Copy number: High Copy
Gene/Insert
  Gene/Insert name: YopE
  Species: Yersinia enterocolitica
  Promoter: TRE3G
  Tag / fusion protein: FLAG (N terminal on insert)
  Cloning method: Restriction Enzyme; 5′ cloning site BamHI (not destroyed); 3′ cloning site EcoRI (not destroyed)
Terms and licenses: Academic/Nonprofit Terms; Industry Terms: Not Available to Industry
How to cite: pRetroX-TRE3G-YopE was a gift from Jonathan Kagan (Addgene plasmid # 221328 ; http://n2t.net/addgene:221328 ; RRID:Addgene_221328)
